>Addgene plasmid #14592 | pCMV Ub Lex HA (P#1707) | addgene partial sequence | sequence record 21181 | 14592 with CMV-F
CGTGGGNNTTAGCGACTCTCTGGCTACTAGAGAACCCACTGCTTACTGGCTTATCGAAATTAATACGACT
CACTATAGGGAGACCCAAGCTTTGCAGATCTTTGTGAAGACCTTGACCGGTAAAACCATAACATTGGAAG
TTGAATCTTCCGATACCATCGACAACGTTAAGTCGAAAATTCAAGACAAGGAAGGTATCCCTCCAGATCA
ACAAAGATTGATCTTTGCCGGTAAGCAGCTAGAAGACGGTAGAACGCTGTCTGATTACAACATTCAGAAG
GAGTCCACCTTACATCTTGTGCTAAGGCTGAGAGGTGTCGTCGGTAAGAACGGTATGGCTAGCATGACTG
GTGGACAGCAAATGGGTAAGGCCATGGCAAAAGCGTTAACGGCCAGGCAACAAGAGGTGTTTGATCTCAT
CCGTGATCACATCAGCCAGACAGGTATGCCGCCGACGCGTGCGGAAATCGCGCAGCGTTTGGGGTTCCGT
TCCCCAAACGCGGCTGAAGAACATCTGAAGGCGCTGGCACGCAAAGGCGTTATTGAAATTGTTTCCGGCG
CATCACGCGGGATTCGTCTGTTGCAGGAAGAGGAAGAAGGGTTGCCGCTGGTAGGTCGTGTGGCTGCCGG
TGAACCACTTCTGGCGCAACAGCATATTGAAGGTCATTATCAGGTCGATCCTTCCTTATTTCAAGCCGAA
TGCTGATTTCCGGCTGCCGTCAGCGGCTGTCNATNAAAAATATCGNCNTTATGGNATGGTGACTNGCTGG
CAGTGCATAAAACTCAGGATGTACTTACGGTCAGGTCGTTGT
