[The description below was written by a language model from this plasmid's Addgene catalogue record.]
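Description:
pCMV Ub Lex HA is a mammalian expression plasmid built on an Invitrogen pcDNA backbone of about 5.6 kb. It is maintained in E. coli as a high-copy plasmid under ampicillin selection. The record does not list the backbone's individual elements, such as the origin of replication, polyadenylation signal or any mammalian selection marker. The construct name indicates that expression is driven by the CMV immediate-early promoter, which is standard for pcDNA vectors. The use of a T7 primer for sequencing from the 5′ side suggests a T7 promoter site lies upstream of the cloning region.

The insert, recorded as 834 bp and cloned between HindIII and ApaI sites that both remain intact, encodes the E. coli LexA protein. Ubiquitin is fused at its N terminus and an HA epitope tag at its C terminus. LexA is a bacterial repressor whose DNA-binding activity is widely used to tether heterologous proteins to promoters carrying LexA operator sites, while the HA tag allows detection or immunoprecipitation of the fusion. The record does not say whether the full LexA coding sequence or only its DNA-binding portion is present, nor whether the ubiquitin moiety has been altered to resist cleavage.

The associated publication concerns the recruitment of P-TEFb by the VP16 activation domain and by ubiquitin, and its effect on transcriptional elongation at target genes. In that context, the plasmid most plausibly serves to bring ubiquitin to a LexA-responsive reporter in transfected mammalian cells. This would test whether tethered ubiquitin alone can stimulate transcription, although the record does not describe the specific assay.
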