Addgene plasmid #14592: pCMV Ub Lex HA (P#1707)
Depositing lab: Matija Peterlin. Depositing organization: University of California, San Francisco (UCSF). Publication: VP16 and ubiquitin; binding of P-TEFb via its activation domain and ubiquitin facilitates elongation of transcription of target genes. Kurosu T, Peterlin BM. Curr Biol. 2004 Jun 22. 14(12):1112-6. 10.1016/j.cub.2004.06.020 PubMed 15203006.
Backbone
  Vector backbone: pcDNA
  Backbone manufacturer: Invitrogen
  Backbone size w/o insert (bp): 5600
  Vector type: Mammalian Expression
Growth in bacteria
  Bacterial resistance: Ampicillin, 100 μg/mL
  Growth temperature: 37°C
  Growth strain: DH5alpha
  Copy number: High Copy
Gene/Insert
  Gene/Insert name: LexA (alt name: Lex)
  Species: E. coli
  Insert size (bp): 834
  Tag / fusion protein: Ubiquitin (N terminal on insert); HA (C terminal on insert)
  Cloning method: Restriction Enzyme; 5′ cloning site HindIII (not destroyed); 3′ cloning site ApaI (not destroyed)
  Sequencing primers: 5′ T7
Terms and licenses: Academic/Nonprofit Terms; Industry Terms: Not Available to Industry
How to cite: pCMV Ub Lex HA (P#1707) was a gift from Matija Peterlin (Addgene plasmid # 14592 ; http://n2t.net/addgene:14592 ; RRID:Addgene_14592)
